Addgene plasmid #91240: pACYCDuet_W22HDHFR_R166QTS
Purpose: bacterial co-expression of folA (DHFR) and thyA(TS) with a barcode within the noncoding region between the genes
Depositing lab: Kimberly Reynolds. Depositing organization: University of Texas Southwestern Medical Center. Publication: A Two-Enzyme Adaptive Unit within Bacterial Folate Metabolism. Schober AF, Mathis AD, Ingle C, Park JO, Chen L, Rabinowitz JD, Junier I, Rivoire O, Reynolds KA. Cell Rep. 2019 Jun 11;27(11):3359-3370.e7. doi: 10.1016/j.celrep.2019.05.030. PubMed 31189117.
Backbone
  Vector backbone: pACYCDuet-1
  Backbone manufacturer: Novagen
  Vector type: Bacterial Expression
Growth in bacteria
  Bacterial resistance: Chloramphenicol, 25 μg/mL
  Growth temperature: 37°C
  Growth strain: DH5alpha
  Copy number: Unknown
Gene/Insert 1
  Gene/Insert name: folA (alt name: DHFR)
  Species: E. coli
  Mutation: W22H
  Promoter: T7
  Tag / fusion protein: 6xHis (N terminal on backbone)
  Cloning method: Restriction Enzyme; 5′ cloning site BamHI (unknown if destroyed); 3′ cloning site SalI (unknown if destroyed)
  Sequencing primers: 5′ unknown
Gene/Insert 2
  Gene/Insert name: thyA (alt name: TS)
  Species: E.coli
  Mutation: R166Q
  Promoter: T7
  Cloning method: Restriction Enzyme; 5′ cloning site NotI (unknown if destroyed); 3′ cloning site XhoI (unknown if destroyed)
  Sequencing primers: 5′ unknown
Terms and licenses: Academic/Nonprofit Terms; Industry Terms: Not Available to Industry
How to cite: pACYCDuet_W22HDHFR_R166QTS was a gift from Kimberly Reynolds (Addgene plasmid # 91240 ; http://n2t.net/addgene:91240 ; RRID:Addgene_91240)
