[The description below was written by a language model from this plasmid's Addgene catalogue record and pLannotate feature annotations shown in this document.]
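Description:
pACYCDuet_W22HDHFR_R166QTS is a bacterial co-expression plasmid built on the Novagen pACYCDuet-1 backbone, carrying two E. coli folate-metabolism genes in the vector's two cloning sites. It replicates from the p15A origin, which is compatible with ColE1-type plasmids, and is selected with chloramphenicol through the cat gene and its native promoter. The backbone also supplies lacI under its own promoter. The short S-Tag, IS1, RSF ori and TcR fragments in the annotation appear to be backbone remnants or partial matches rather than functional elements.

The payload consists of two T7 promoter/lac operator units in the same orientation. The first, followed by the T7 gene 10 ribosome binding site, drives folA (dihydrofolate reductase, DHFR) carrying the W22H substitution. The record lists a backbone-encoded N-terminal 6xHis tag, although the tag is not separately annotated in the feature table. The second unit drives thyA (thymidylate synthase, TS) carrying R166Q, and a single T7 terminator lies downstream of it (the annotated map wraps around the circular sequence at this point). Expression depends on T7 RNA polymerase in the host and is repressed by LacI until it is relieved by IPTG or lactose.

According to the record, a barcode sits in the noncoding region between the two genes, though it is not annotated as a feature. Such a barcode would allow this particular mutant combination to be identified by sequencing. TS consumes methylenetetrahydrofolate and produces dihydrofolate, which DHFR then reduces, so pairing defined mutations in both enzymes on one plasmid suits studies of how their activities are functionally coupled. This fits the associated work on a two-enzyme adaptive unit in bacterial folate metabolism.
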