Features (pLannotate 1.2.2; 20 found; start..end, strand, type, name):
     12..53      +  CDS            S-Tag (fragment): affinity and epitope tag derived from pancreatic ribonuclease A
     83..100     +  CDS            SET1 (fragment): solubility-enhancement tag derived from T7 phage gene 10B
    108..155     +  terminator     T7 terminator: transcription terminator for bacteriophage T7 RNA polymerase
    379..1035    -  CDS            cat: CAT_ECOLX - Experimental evidence at protein level: Swiss-Prot protein existence level 1. This enzyme is an effector of chloramphenicol resistance in bacteria. From Escherichia coli. This protein is used as a marker in many commonly used cloning vectors, such as pACYC184.
   1036..1138    -  promoter       cat promoter: promoter of the E. coli cat gene encoding chloramphenicol acetyltransferase
   1259..1402    +  mobile_element IS1 (fragment): prokaryotic transposable element IS1
   1521..1576    -  rep_origin     RSF ori (fragment): Plasmids containing the RSF 1030 origin of replication can be propagated in E. coli cells that contain additional plasmids with compatible origins.
   1664..2209    -  rep_origin     p15A ori: Plasmids containing the medium-copy-number p15A origin of replication can be propagated in E. coli cells that contain a second plasmid with the ColE1 origin.
   2321..2385    -  CDS            TcR (fragment): tetracycline efflux protein; tet; confers resistance to tetracycline
   2400..2421    -  protein_bind   CAP binding site: CAP binding activates transcription in the presence of cAMP. E. coli catabolite activator protein
   2434..3516    -  CDS            lacI: lac repressor; lacI; The lac repressor binds to the lac operator to inhibit transcription in E. coli. This inhibition can be relieved by adding lactose or isopropyl-β-D-thiogalactopyranoside (IPTG).
   3517..3594    -  promoter       lacI promoter: lacI
   3602..3637    -  CDS            TcR (fragment): tetracycline efflux protein; tet; confers resistance to tetracycline
   3640..3658    +  promoter       T7 promoter: promoter for bacteriophage T7 RNA polymerase
   3659..3683    +  protein_bind   lac operator: The lac repressor binds to the lac operator to inhibit transcription in E. coli. This inhibition can be relieved by adding lactose or isopropyl-β-D-thiogalactopyranoside (IPTG). lac repressor encoded by lacI
   3698..3720    +  RBS            RBS: efficient ribosome binding site from bacteriophage T7 gene 10 (Olins and Rangwala, 1989)
   3769..4248    +  CDS            ecDHFR: E. coli dihydrofolate reductase; folA
   4333..4351    +  promoter       T7 promoter: promoter for bacteriophage T7 RNA polymerase
   4352..4376    +  protein_bind   lac operator: The lac repressor binds to the lac operator to inhibit transcription in E. coli. This inhibition can be relieved by adding lactose or isopropyl-β-D-thiogalactopyranoside (IPTG). lac repressor encoded by lacI
   4431..5222    +  CDS            thyA: TYSY_ECO57 - Experimental evidence at protein level: Swiss-Prot protein existence level 1. Catalyzes the reductive methylation of 2'-deoxyuridine-5'- monophosphate (dUMP) to 2'-deoxythymidine-5'-monophosphate (dTMP) while utilizing 5,10-methylenetetrahydrofolate (mTHF) as the methyl donor and reductant in the reaction, yielding dihydrofolate (DHF) as a by- product. This enzymatic reaction provides an intracellular de novo source of dTMP, an essential precursor for DNA biosynthesis. From Escherichia coli O157:H7.
>Addgene plasmid #91240 | pACYCDuet_W22HDHFR_R166QTS | addgene full sequence | sequence record 178391 | Addgene NGS Result
TCGAGTCTGGTAAAGAAACCGCTGCTGCGAAATTTGAACGCCAGCACATGGACTCGTCTACTAGCGCAGC
TTAATTAACCTAGGCTGCTGCCACCGCTGAGCAATAACTAGCATAACCCCTTGGGGCCTCTAAACGGGTC
TTGAGGGGTTTTTTGCTGAAACCTCAGGCATTTGAGAAGCACACGGTCACACTGCTTCCGGTAGTCAATA
AACCGGTAAACCAGCAATAGACATAAGCGGCTATTTAACGACCCTGCCCTGAACCGACGACCGGGTCGAA
TTTGCTTTCGAATTTCTGCCATTCATCCGCTTATTATCACTTATTCAGGCGTAGCAACCAGGCGTTTAAG
GGCACCAATAACTGCCTTAAAAAAATTACGCCCCGCCCTGCCACTCATCGCAGTACTGTTGTAATTCATT
AAGCATTCTGCCGACATGGAAGCCATCACAAACGGCATGATGAACCTGAATCGCCAGCGGCATCAGCACC
TTGTCGCCTTGCGTATAATATTTGCCCATAGTGAAAACGGGGGCGAAGAAGTTGTCCATATTGGCCACGT
TTAAATCAAAACTGGTGAAACTCACCCAGGGATTGGCTGAGACGAAAAACATATTCTCAATAAACCCTTT
AGGGAAATAGGCCAGGTTTTCACCGTAACACGCCACATCTTGCGAATATATGTGTAGAAACTGCCGGAAA
TCGTCGTGGTATTCACTCCAGAGCGATGAAAACGTTTCAGTTTGCTCATGGAAAACGGTGTAACAAGGGT
GAACACTATCCCATATCACCAGCTCACCGTCTTTCATTGCCATACGGAACTCCGGATGAGCATTCATCAG
GCGGGCAAGAATGTGAATAAAGGCCGGATAAAACTTGTGCTTATTTTTCTTTACGGTCTTTAAAAAGGCC
GTAATATCCAGCTGAACGGTCTGGTTATAGGTACATTGAGCAACTGACTGAAATGCCTCAAAATGTTCTT
TACGATGCCATTGGGATATATCAACGGTGGTATATCCAGTGATTTTTTTCTCCATTTTAGCTTCCTTAGC
TCCTGAAAATCTCGATAACTCAAAAAATACGCCCGGTAGTGATCTTATTTCATTATGGTGAAAGTTGGAA
CCTCTTACGTGCCGATCAACGTCTCATTTTCGCCAAAAGTTGGCCCAGGGCTTCCCGGTATCAACAGGGA
CACCAGGATTTATTTATTCTGCGAAGTGATCTTCCGTCACAGGTATTTATTCGGCGCAAAGTGCGTCGGG
TGATGCTGCCAACTTACTGATTTAGTGTATGATGGTGTTTTTGAGGTGCTCCAGTGGCTTCTGTTTCTAT
CAGCTGTCCCTCCTGTTCAGCTACTGACGGGGTGGTGCGTAACGGCAAAAGCACCGCCGGACATCAGCGC
TAGCGGAGTGTATACTGGCTTACTATGTTGGCACTGATGAGGGTGTCAGTGAAGTGCTTCATGTGGCAGG
AGAAAAAAGGCTGCACCGGTGCGTCAGCAGAATATGTGATACAGGATATATTCCGCTTCCTCGCTCACTG
ACTCGCTACGCTCGGTCGTTCGACTGCGGCGAGCGGAAATGGCTTACGAACGGGGCGGAGATTTCCTGGA
AGATGCCAGGAAGATACTTAACAGGGAAGTGAGAGGGCCGCGGCAAAGCCGTTTTTCCATAGGCTCCGCC
CCCCTGACAAGCATCACGAAATCTGACGCTCAAATCAGTGGTGGCGAAACCCGACAGGACTATAAAGATA
CCAGGCGTTTCCCCCTGGCGGCTCCCTCGTGCGCTCTCCTGTTCCTGCCTTTCGGTTTACCGGTGTCATT
CCGCTGTTATGGCCGCGTTTGTCTCATTCCACGCCTGACACTCAGTTCCGGGTAGGCAGTTCGCTCCAAG
CTGGACTGTATGCACGAACCCCCCGTTCAGTCCGACCGCTGCGCCTTATCCGGTAACTATCGTCTTGAGT
CCAACCCGGAAAGACATGCAAAAGCACCACTGGCAGCAGCCACTGGTAATTGATTTAGAGGAGTTAGTCT
TGAAGTCATGCGCCGGTTAAGGCTAAACTGAAAGGACAAGTTTTGGTGACTGCGCTCCTCCAAGCCAGTT
ACCTCGGTTCAAAGAGTTGGTAGCTCAGAGAACCTTCGAAAAACCGCCCTGCAAGGCGGTTTTTTCGTTT
TCAGAGCAAGAGATTACGCGCAGACCAAAACGATCTCAAGAAGATCATCTTATTAATCAGATAAAATATT
TCTAGATTTCAGTGCAATTTATCTCTTCAAATGTAGCACCTGAAGTCAGCCCCATACGATATAAGTTGTA
ATTCTCATGTTAGTCATGCCCCGCGCCCACCGGAAGGAGCTGACTGGGTTGAAGGCTCTCAAGGGCATCG
GTCGAGATCCCGGTGCCTAATGAGTGAGCTAACTTACATTAATTGCGTTGCGCTCACTGCCCGCTTTCCA
GTCGGGAAACCTGTCGTGCCAGCTGCATTAATGAATCGGCCAACGCGCGGGGAGAGGCGGTTTGCGTATT
GGGCGCCAGGGTGGTTTTTCTTTTCACCAGTGAGACGGGCAACAGCTGATTGCCCTTCACCGCCTGGCCC
TGAGAGAGTTGCAGCAAGCGGTCCACGCTGGTTTGCCCCAGCAGGCGAAAATCCTGTTTGATGGTGGTTA
ACGGCGGGATATAACATGAGCTGTCTTCGGTATCGTCGTATCCCACTACCGAGATGTCCGCACCAACGCG
CAGCCCGGACTCGGTAATGGCGCGCATTGCGCCCAGCGCCATCTGATCGTTGGCAACCAGCATCGCAGTG
GGAACGATGCCCTCATTCAGCATTTGCATGGTTTGTTGAAAACCGGACATGGCACTCCAGTCGCCTTCCC
GTTCCGCTATCGGCTGAATTTGATTGCGAGTGAGATATTTATGCCAGCCAGCCAGACGCAGACGCGCCGA
GACAGAACTTAATGGGCCCGCTAACAGCGCGATTTGCTGGTGACCCAATGCGACCAGATGCTCCACGCCC
AGTCGCGTACCGTCTTCATGGGAGAAAATAATACTGTTGATGGGTGTCTGGTCAGAGACATCAAGAAATA
ACGCCGGAACATTAGTGCAGGCAGCTTCCACAGCAATGGCATCCTGGTCATCCAGCGGATAGTTAATGAT
CAGCCCACTGACGCGTTGCGCGAGAAGATTGTGCACCGCCGCTTTACAGGCTTCGACGCCGCTTCGTTCT
ACCATCGACACCACCACGCTGGCACCCAGTTGATCGGCGCGAGATTTAATCGCCGCGACAATTTGCGACG
GCGCGTGCAGGGCCAGACTGGAGGTGGCAACGCCAATCAGCAACGACTGTTTGCCCGCCAGTTGTTGTGC
CACGCGGTTGGGAATGTAATTCAGCTCCGCCATCGCCGCTTCCACTTTTTCCCGCGTTTTCGCAGAAACG
TGGCTGGCCTGGTTCACCACGCGGGAAACGGTCTGATAAGAGACACCGGCATACTCTGCGACATCGTATA
ACGTTACTGGTTTCACATTCACCACCCTGAATTGACTCTCTTCCGGGCGCTATCATGCCATACCGCGAAA
GGTTTTGCGCCATTCGATGGTGTCCGGGATCTCGACGCTCTCCCTTATGCGACTCCTGCATTAGGAAATT
AATACGACTCACTATAGGGGAATTGTGAGCGGATAACAATTCCCCTGTAGAAATAATTTTGTTTAACTTT
AATAAGGAGATATACCATGGGCAGCAGCCATCACCATCATCACCACAGCCAGGATCCGATGATCAGTCTG
ATTGCGGCGTTAGCGGTAGATCGCGTTATCGGCATGGAAAACGCCATGCCGCATAACCTGCCTGCCGATC
TCGCCTGGTTTAAACGCAACACCTTAAATAAACCCGTGATTATGGGCCGCCATACCTGGGAATCAATCGG
TCGTCCGTTGCCAGGACGCAAAAATATTATCCTCAGCAGTCAACCGGGTACGGACGATCGCGTAACGTGG
GTGAAGTCGGTGGATGAAGCCATCGCGGCGTGTGGTGACGTACCAGAAATCATGGTGATTGGCGGCGGTC
GCGTTTATGAACAGTTCTTGCCAAAAGCGCAAAAACTGTATCTGACGCATATCGACGCAGAAGTGGAAGG
CGACACCCATTTCCCGGATTACGAGCCGGATGACTGGGAATCGGTATTCAGCGAATTCCACGATGCTGAT
GCGCAGAACTCTCACAGCTATTGCTTTGAGATTCTGGAGCGGCGGTAACCATCGTCGACAAGCTTGCGGC
CGCGACAGATGCTTAAGTCGAACAGAAAGTAATCGTATTGTACACGGCCGCATAATCGAAATTAATACGA
CTCACTATAGGGGAATTGTGAGCGGATAACAATTCCCCATCTTAGTATATTAGTTAAGTATAAGAAGGAG
ATATACATATGGCAGATCTCATGAAACAGTACCTGGAGCTGATGCAAAAAGTTCTGGATGAGGGTACCCA
GAAAAACGACCGCACGGGTACCGGAACGCTGAGCATTTTTGGCCATCAGATGCGTTTTAACCTGCAGGAC
GGATTCCCGCTGGTTACGACCAAACGCTGCCACCTGCGTAGCATTATTCATGAGCTGCTGTGGTTTCTGC
AAGGTGACACTAACATCGCGTATCTGCACGAAAACAATGTGACGATCTGGGATGAATGGGCCGATGAAAA
CGGCGATCTGGGCCCAGTGTATGGTAAACAGTGGCGCGCCTGGCCAACGCCAGATGGCCGCCACATCGAT
CAGATCACGACCGTGCTGAATCAACTGAAAAACGACCCGGACAGCCGCCGCATTATTGTTTCCGCGTGGA
ATGTGGGTGAACTGGATAAAATGGCGCTGGCGCCGTGCCATGCATTCTTCCAGTTTTACGTTGCGGACGG
TAAGCTGAGCTGTCAACTTTATCAGCAGAGCTGCGATGTTTTCCTCGGCCTGCCGTTCAATATCGCCAGC
TACGCGTTACTGGTGCATATGATGGCGCAGCAGTGCGACCTGGAGGTGGGTGATTTTGTCTGGACCGGCG
GTGATACCCACCTGTACAGCAACCATATGGACCAAACGCATCTGCAATTGAGCCGTGAGCCGCGTCCGCT
GCCGAAACTGATTATTAAGCGCAAACCCGAGAGCATCTTTGACTATCGTTTCGAAGACTTCGAGATTGAA
GGCTACGATCCGCACCCGGGTATCAAAGCGCCGGTGGCTATCTAAC
